Addgene plasmid #166185: pDONR221-MARK4(v1)
Purpose: Gateway entry vector for N. furzeri MARK4
Depositing lab: Daniel Jarosz. Depositing organization: Stanford University. Publication: Tissue-specific landscape of protein aggregation and quality control in an aging vertebrate. Chen YR, Harel I, Singh PP, Ziv I, Moses E, Goshtchevsky U, Machado BE, Brunet A, Jarosz DF. Dev Cell. 2024 Jul 22;59(14):1892-1911.e13. doi: 10.1016/j.devcel.2024.04.014. Epub 2024 May 28. PubMed 38810654.
Backbone
  Vector backbone: pDONR221
  Vector type: Gateway Entry Vector
Growth in bacteria
  Bacterial resistance: Kanamycin, 50 μg/mL
  Growth temperature: 37°C
  Growth strain: DH5alpha
  Copy number: High Copy
Gene/Insert
  Gene/Insert name: MARK4(v1)
  Species: N. furzeri
  Insert size (bp): 2094
  Cloning method: Gateway Cloning
Terms and licenses: Academic/Nonprofit Terms; Industry Terms: Not Available to Industry
Depositor comments: Stopless entry clone. Please visit https://doi.org/10.1101/2022.02.26.482120 for bioRxiv preprint. Also see Harel and Chen et al. 2024 (https://doi.org/10.1016/j.celrep.2023.112787)
How to cite: pDONR221-MARK4(v1) was a gift from Daniel Jarosz (Addgene plasmid # 166185 ; http://n2t.net/addgene:166185 ; RRID:Addgene_166185)
