[The description below was written by a language model from this plasmid's Addgene catalogue record and pLannotate feature annotations shown in this document.]
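Description:
pDONR221-MARK4(v1) is a Gateway entry clone built on the pDONR221 backbone and carrying the coding sequence of MARK4 (variant 1) from the turquoise killifish, Nothobranchius furzeri. The sequenced plasmid is 4,656 nt long. It is maintained in E. coli at high copy through a ColE1/pUC-type origin of replication and is selected with kanamycin via an aminoglycoside phosphotransferase (KanR) gene. The rrnB T1 and T2 transcription terminators lie upstream of the cloning region, where they insulate the insert from read-through transcription originating in the backbone. Short lacI and lacZα fragments picked up by annotation appear to be backbone remnants rather than functional genes.

The 2,094 bp insert lies between attL1 and attL2, the recombination sites used in the Gateway LR reaction, so the open reading frame can be moved directionally into any attR-containing destination vector. Automated annotation matched most of the insert to mouse Mark4 by homology; this match reflects conservation of the gene, and the catalogue entry gives the species as N. furzeri. MARK4 is a serine/threonine kinase that phosphorylates microtubule-associated proteins such as tau, MAP2 and MAP4 and helps regulate microtubule organisation. The depositor describes this as a stopless entry clone, meaning the native stop codon is omitted so that C-terminal tags or reporters supplied by a destination vector can be fused in frame.

The entry vector has no promoter positioned to express the insert: the only one annotated is a T7 promoter beyond attL2 that points back toward it, so expression depends on the chosen destination vector. The plasmid serves as a shuttle for building MARK4 expression constructs and was deposited with work on protein aggregation and quality control in aging killifish.
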