Features (pLannotate 1.2.2; 10 found; start..end, strand, type, name):
    121..213     +  CDS            lacI (fragment): lac repressor; lacI; The lac repressor binds to the lac operator to inhibit transcription in E. coli. This inhibition can be relieved by adding lactose or isopropyl-β-D-thiogalactopyranoside (IPTG).
    268..295     -  terminator     rrnB T2 terminator: transcription terminator T2 from the E. coli rrnB gene
    427..470     +  terminator     rrnB T1 terminator: Escherichia coli rrnB; transcription terminator T1 from the E. coli rrnB gene
    517..553     -  CDS            lacZα (fragment): LacZα fragment of β-galactosidase; lacZ fragment
    569..668     +  protein_bind   attL1: mutant version of attL; recombination site for the Gateway® LR reaction LR Clonase™
    686..2653    +  CDS            Mark4 (fragment): MARK4_MOUSE - Also known as Kiaa1860. Experimental evidence at protein level: Swiss-Prot protein existence level 1. Serine/threonine-protein kinase (By similarity). Phosphorylates the microtubule-associated protein MAPT/TAU (By similarity). Also phosphorylates the microtubule-associated proteins MAP2 and MAP4 (By similarity). Involved in regulation of the microtubule network, causing reorganization of microtubules into bundles (By similarity). Required for the initiation of axoneme extension during cilium assembly (By similarity). Regulates the centrosomal location of ODF2 and phosphorylates O
   2781..2880    -  protein_bind   attL2: mutant version of attL; recombination site for the Gateway® LR reaction LR Clonase™
   2898..2916    -  promoter       T7 promoter: promoter for bacteriophage T7 RNA polymerase
   3050..3859    +  CDS            KanR: aminoglycoside phosphotransferase; aph(3')-Ia; confers resistance to kanamycin in bacteria or G418 (Geneticin®) in eukaryotes
   4006..4594    +  rep_origin     ori: high-copy-number ColE1/pMB1/pBR322/pUC origin of replication
>Addgene plasmid #166185 | pDONR221-MARK4(v1) | addgene full sequence | sequence record 330245 | Addgene NGS Result
CTTTCCTGCGTTATCCCCTGATTCTGTGGATAACCGTATTACCGCCTTTGAGTGAGCTGATACCGCTCGC
CGCAGCCGAACGACCGAGCGCAGCGAGTCAGTGAGCGAGGAAGCGGAAGAGCGCCCAATACGCAAACCGC
CTCTCCCCGCGCGTTGGCCGATTCATTAATGCAGCTGGCACGACAGGTTTCCCGACTGGAAAGCGGGCAG
TGAGCGCAACGCAATTAATACGCGTACCGCTAGCCAGGAAGAGTTTGTAGAAACGCAAAAAGGCCATCCG
TCAGGATGGCCTTCTGCTTAGTTTGATGCCTGGCAGTTTATGGCGGGCGTCCTGCCCGCCACCCTCCGGG
CCGTTGCTTCACAACGTTCAAATCCGCTCCCGGCGGATTTGTCCTACTCAGGAGAGCGTTCACCGACAAA
CAACAGATAAAACGAAAGGCCCAGTCTTCCGACTGAGCCTTTCGTTTTATTTGATGCCTGGCAGTTCCCT
ACTCTCGCGTTAACGCTAGCATGGATGTTTTCCCAGTCACGACGTTGTAAAACGACGGCCAGTCTTAAGC
TCGGGCCCCAAATAATGATTTTATTTTGACTGATAGTGACCTGTTCGTTGCAACAAATTGATGAGCAATG
CTTTTTTATAATGCCAACTTTGTACAAAAAAGCAGGCTTCGAAGGAGATAACAAAATGTCCTCTCGATCT
GCGTTACCGTCTGGGAGCGACAGGAGCACAGGGGAACATCATGTGTCGCTGGGGGCCAGCCGTTCAGACA
AGGCCACGAGCCAGTCCAGCCGCTCTCTGGGCGCCCGCTGCAGGAACTCCATCGCCTCCTGCTCTGATGA
GCAGCCACACATTGGCAACTACCGTCTGCTCAAGACCATTGGCAAGGGAAACTTTGCCAAAGTCAAACTG
GCTCGCCACATTCTGACAGGCAGAGAGGTTGCAATAAAAATCATCGATAAAACTCAGTTGAACCCAACCA
GCCTACAAAAGCTTTTCCGTGAGGTGCGAATAATGAAGGGCCTAAATCACCCTAACATAGTGAAGCTGTT
TGAGGTGATTGAGACGGATAAGACCCTTTACCTGGTCATGGAGTATGCCAGTGGAGGGGAAGTGTTTGAC
TACCTCGTGTCTCATGGGAGAATGAAGGAGGTTGAAGCCAGAGCCAAATTTCGTCAGATCGTCTCTGCTG
TCCACTACTGCCACACCAAGAACATAGTCCACCGAGATCTGAAGGCGGAGAACCTTCTGCTGGATGCCGA
CGCTAACATCAAGATAGCTGATTTTGGCTTCAGCAATGAGTTCACTCTGGGAAACAAGCTGGACACGTTC
TGTGGCTCGCTGCCCTACGCTGCCCCCGAGCTCTTCCAGGGGAAGAAGTATGATGGGCCCGAGGTGGATG
TCTGGAGTCTGGGAGTCATCCTCTACACTCTGGTCAGCGGCTCGCTGCCTTTTGATGGACAGAACCTCAA
GGAGCTGAGGGAGCGTGTGCTGAGAGGAAAGTACCGAGTGCCCTTCTACATGTCAACTGACTGTGAGGGA
ATCCTTCGCCGATTCCTGGTGCTCAATCCAGCCAAGCGCTGCACGCTGGAGCAAGTCATGAAGGACAAAT
GGATAAACACAGGGTACGAGGGTGACGACCTGAAGCCCCACATAGAGCCTGTGGAGGACTACAGTGATCC
GGCTCGCATAGAGGTGATGGTCGGGATGGGCTTCACCCCCGAGGAAATCAAAGACTCTCTGCTCAATCAG
AAATACAACGAGGTCACCGCCACATATTTGCTCCTGGGCCGAAAAGGCGATGAGAGCAGTGATGCCCGCT
CTGCTAGTAGCCTGTCCTTGGCGAGGGTACGACCCAGCCCGATCACTAACGGGACCAACAAACACTCCTC
AGCCACTGGCTCCTCCTCCTCCTCCACCTCCTCTTCGCATAGCAAGACCCAGCGCAGTGCCTCCACCTAC
CACAGGCAGCGACGGCACAGCGACTTCTGTGGGCCTTCCATGCCCGTCATGCACCCCAAGCGGAGCCCGA
CCAGCACGGGGGACCGGGAGCTGCGGGAATGCCGGATGCCTTCTCGTAAGGCCAGCTGCAGCGTTATGGG
GAGCCACAGCCTGCCCCCCTCCAGCCCAATGGTCAGCAGTGCCAATAACCCCAACAAGTCCGAGATCCCA
GACCGCCGCAAAGACATGACTGCCACCACGAATAACATCCCTGGGAGCACCATGACACGCCGGAACACCT
ACGTGTGCACGGACCGCTCGGGCGCTGACAGACACTCACTCCTGCAGAATGGCAAAGAAAACAGCTCTCT
GGGTCACCGCCTGCCTGCAGCTTCTCCCTCCACGCTCAGCATCTCTGGAGCTGGAGCAGCTTCCTCCTCG
TCCTCTTCGGACCGGTGCCGTTTGACCCGAGGGTCCACCATCCGCAGCACCTTCCATGGGGGACAGCTGA
GAGACCGTGGTCCTCCCGTCTACTCTGCCCCACCCACATCACCCACCCTGTCCCACCATGAAGCCAGCCC
GTTGCCCCATGCTCGCACCAGGGCAACCTCCAACCTCTTCACCAAGCTGACCTCAAAACTCACTCGCAGG
GTCAACCTAGACCCGTCCAAGCGCCAAGGCTCAAACAAATCAGTCTCGGGTTGTACTCTTCCACAAGGAT
CAAAAACAGTTAGGTCACAAATGAATCTGAGGGAATCAGGAGACTTGCGGTCACAAGTTGCCATCTACCT
GGGTATCAAAAAGCGTCCGAGCCCCGGGCCATCGGACGTGGCTGGAATCGACCCAGCTTTCTTGTACAAA
GTTGGCATTATAAGAAAGCATTGCTTATCAATTTGTTGCAACGAACAGGTCACTATCAGTCAAAATAAAA
TCATTATTTGCCATCCAGCTGATATCCCCTATAGTGAGTCGTATTACATGGTCATAGCTGTTTCCTGGCA
GCTCTGGCCCGTGTCTCAAAATCTCTGATGTTACATTGCACAAGATAAAAATATATCATCATGAACAATA
AAACTGTCTGCTTACATAAACAGTAATACAAGGGGTGTTATGAGCCATATTCAACGGGAAACGTCGAGGC
CGCGATTAAATTCCAACATGGATGCTGATTTATATGGGTATAAATGGGCTCGCGATAATGTCGGGCAATC
AGGTGCGACAATCTATCGCTTGTATGGGAAGCCCGATGCGCCAGAGTTGTTTCTGAAACATGGCAAAGGT
AGCGTTGCCAATGATGTTACAGATGAGATGGTCAGACTAAACTGGCTGACGGAATTTATGCCTCTTCCGA
CCATCAAGCATTTTATCCGTACTCCTGATGATGCATGGTTACTCACCACTGCGATCCCCGGAAAAACAGC
ATTCCAGGTATTAGAAGAATATCCTGATTCAGGTGAAAATATTGTTGATGCGCTGGCAGTGTTCCTGCGC
CGGTTGCATTCGATTCCTGTTTGTAATTGTCCTTTTAACAGCGATCGCGTATTTCGTCTCGCTCAGGCGC
AATCACGAATGAATAACGGTTTGGTTGATGCGAGTGATTTTGATGACGAGCGTAATGGCTGGCCTGTTGA
ACAAGTCTGGAAAGAAATGCATAAACTTTTGCCATTCTCACCGGATTCAGTCGTCACTCATGGTGATTTC
TCACTTGATAACCTTATTTTTGACGAGGGGAAATTAATAGGTTGTATTGATGTTGGACGAGTCGGAATCG
CAGACCGATACCAGGATCTTGCCATCCTATGGAACTGCCTCGGTGAGTTTTCTCCTTCATTACAGAAACG
GCTTTTTCAAAAATATGGTATTGATAATCCTGATATGAATAAATTGCAGTTTCATTTGATGCTCGATGAG
TTTTTCTAATCAGAATTGGTTAATTGGTTGTAACACTGGCAGAGCATTACGCTGACTTGACGGGACGGCG
CAAGCTCATGACCAAAATCCCTTAACGTGAGTTACGCGTCGTTCCACTGAGCGTCAGACCCCGTAGAAAA
GATCAAAGGATCTTCTTGAGATCCTTTTTTTCTGCGCGTAATCTGCTGCTTGCAAACAAAAAAACCACCG
CTACCAGCGGTGGTTTGTTTGCCGGATCAAGAGCTACCAACTCTTTTTCCGAAGGTAACTGGCTTCAGCA
GAGCGCAGATACCAAATACTGTTCTTCTAGTGTAGCCGTAGTTAGGCCACCACTTCAAGAACTCTGTAGC
ACCGCCTACATACCTCGCTCTGCTAATCCTGTTACCAGTGGCTGCTGCCAGTGGCGATAAGTCGTGTCTT
ACCGGGTTGGACTCAAGACGATAGTTACCGGATAAGGCGCAGCGGTCGGGCTGAACGGGGGGTTCGTGCA
CACAGCCCAGCTTGGAGCGAACGACCTACACCGAACTGAGATACCTACAGCGTGAGCTATGAGAAAGCGC
CACGCTTCCCGAAGGGAGAAAGGCGGACAGGTATCCGGTAAGCGGCAGGGTCGGAACAGGAGAGCGCACG
AGGGAGCTTCCAGGGGGAAACGCCTGGTATCTTTATAGTCCTGTCGGGTTTCGCCACCTCTGACTTGAGC
GTCGATTTTTGTGATGCTCGTCAGGGGGGCGGAGCCTATGGAAAAACGCCAGCAACGCGGCCTTTTTACG
GTTCCTGGCCTTTTGCTGGCCTTTTGCTCACATGTT
