>Addgene plasmid #166185 | pDONR221-MARK4(v1) | depositor partial sequence | sequence record 322734 | insert sequence
ATGTCCTCTCGATCTGCGTTACCGTCTGGGAGCGACAGGAGCACAGGGGAACATCATGTGTCGCTGGGGG
CCAGCCGTTCAGACAAGGCCACGAGCCAGTCCAGCCGCTCTCTGGGCGCCCGCTGCAGGAACTCCATCGC
CTCCTGCTCTGATGAGCAGCCACACATTGGCAACTACCGTCTGCTCAAGACCATTGGCAAGGGAAACTTT
GCCAAAGTCAAACTGGCTCGCCACATTCTGACAGGCAGAGAGGTTGCAATAAAAATCATCGATAAAACTC
AGTTGAACCCAACCAGCCTACAAAAGCTTTTCCGTGAGGTGCGAATAATGAAGGGCCTAAATCACCCTAA
CATAGTGAAGCTGTTTGAGGTGATTGAGACGGATAAGACCCTTTACCTGGTCATGGAGTATGCCAGTGGA
GGGGAAGTGTTTGACTACCTCGTGTCTCATGGGAGAATGAAGGAGGTTGAAGCCAGAGCCAAATTTCGTC
AGATCGTCTCTGCTGTCCACTACTGCCACACCAAGAACATAGTCCACCGAGATCTGAAGGCGGAGAACCT
TCTGCTGGATGCCGACGCTAACATCAAGATAGCTGATTTTGGCTTCAGCAATGAGTTCACTCTGGGAAAC
AAGCTGGACACGTTCTGTGGCTCGCTGCCCTACGCTGCCCCCGAGCTCTTCCAGGGGAAGAAGTATGATG
GGCCCGAGGTGGATGTCTGGAGTCTGGGAGTCATCCTCTACACTCTGGTCAGCGGCTCGCTGCCTTTTGA
TGGACAGAACCTCAAGGAGCTGAGGGAGCGTGTGCTGAGAGGAAAGTACCGAGTGCCCTTCTACATGTCA
ACTGACTGTGAGGGAATCCTTCGCCGATTCCTGGTGCTCAATCCAGCCAAGCGCTGCACGCTGGAGCAAG
TCATGAAGGACAAATGGATAAACACAGGGTACGAGGGTGACGACCTGAAGCCCCACATAGAGCCTGTGGA
GGACTACAGTGATCCGGCTCGCATAGAGGTGATGGTCGGGATGGGCTTCACCCCCGAGGAAATCAAAGAC
TCTCTGCTCAATCAGAAATACAACGAGGTCACCGCCACATATTTGCTCCTGGGCCGAAAAGGCGATGAGA
GCAGTGATGCCCGCTCTGCTAGTAGCCTGTCCTTGGCGAGGGTACGACCCAGCCCGATCACTAACGGGAC
CAACAAACACTCCTCAGCCACTGGCTCCTCCTCCTCCTCCACCTCCTCTTCGCATAGCAAGACCCAGCGC
AGTGCCTCCACCTACCACAGGCAGCGACGGCACAGCGACTTCTGTGGGCCTTCCATGCCCGTCATGCACC
CCAAGCGGAGCCCGACCAGCACGGGGGACCGGGAGCTGCGGGAATGCCGGATGCCTTCTCGTAAGGCCAG
CTGCAGCGTTATGGGGAGCCACAGCCTGCCCCCCTCCAGCCCAATGGTCAGCAGTGCCAATAACCCCAAC
AAGTCCGAGATCCCAGACCGCCGCAAAGACATGACTGCCACCACGAATAACATCCCTGGGAGCACCATGA
CACGCCGGAACACCTACGTGTGCACGGACCGCTCGGGCGCTGACAGACACTCACTCCTGCAGAATGGCAA
AGAAAACAGCTCTCTGGGTCACCGCCTGCCTGCAGCTTCTCCCTCCACGCTCAGCATCTCTGGAGCTGGA
GCAGCTTCCTCCTCGTCCTCTTCGGACCGGTGCCGTTTGACCCGAGGGTCCACCATCCGCAGCACCTTCC
ATGGGGGACAGCTGAGAGACCGTGGTCCTCCCGTCTACTCTGCCCCACCCACATCACCCACCCTGTCCCA
CCATGAAGCCAGCCCGTTGCCCCATGCTCGCACCAGGGCAACCTCCAACCTCTTCACCAAGCTGACCTCA
AAACTCACTCGCAGGGTCAACCTAGACCCGTCCAAGCGCCAAGGCTCAAACAAATCAGTCTCGGGTTGTA
CTCTTCCACAAGGATCAAAAACAGTTAGGTCACAAATGAATCTGAGGGAATCAGGAGACTTGCGGTCACA
AGTTGCCATCTACCTGGGTATCAAAAAGCGTCCGAGCCCCGGGCCATCGGACGTGGCTGGAATC
